Addgene plasmid #15560: pGEX-5X1 Flag PA1
Depositing lab: Kai Ge. Depositing organization: National Institute of Diabetes & Digestive & Kidney Diseases (NIDDK). Publication: PTIP associates with MLL3- and MLL4-containing histone H3 lysine 4 methyltransferase complex. Cho YW, Hong T, Hong S, Guo H, Yu H, Kim D, Guszczynski T, Dressler GR, Copeland TD, Kalkum M, Ge K. J Biol Chem. 2007 Jul 13. 282(28):20395-406. 10.1074/jbc.M701574200 PubMed 17500065.
Backbone
  Vector backbone: pGEX-5X1
  Backbone manufacturer: Amersham
  Backbone size w/o insert (bp): 4972
  Vector type: Bacterial Expression
Growth in bacteria
  Bacterial resistance: Ampicillin, 100 μg/mL
  Growth temperature: 37°C
  Growth strain: DH5alpha
  Copy number: High Copy
Gene/Insert
  Gene/Insert name: PA1
  Species: H. sapiens (human)
  Insert size (bp): 1600
  GenBank ID: BC003640
  Entrez Gene: PAGR1 (a.k.a. C16orf53, GAS, PA1)
  Tag / fusion protein: GST (N terminal on backbone); Flag (N terminal on insert)
  Cloning method: Restriction Enzyme; 5′ cloning site BamHI (not destroyed); 3′ cloning site XhoI (not destroyed)
  Sequencing primers: 5′ pGEX 5'
Terms and licenses: Academic/Nonprofit Terms; Industry Terms: Not Available to Industry
How to cite: pGEX-5X1 Flag PA1 was a gift from Kai Ge (Addgene plasmid # 15560 ; http://n2t.net/addgene:15560 ; RRID:Addgene_15560)
