[The description below was written by a language model from this plasmid's Addgene catalogue record.]
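Description:
pGEX-5X1 Flag PA1 is a bacterial expression plasmid built on the commercial pGEX-5X1 backbone (about 5 kb without insert), designed to produce a glutathione S-transferase fusion protein in E. coli. It is maintained as a high-copy plasmid under ampicillin selection. No feature table accompanies the record, so the regulatory elements are not listed explicitly. Vectors of the pGEX family generally drive expression from an IPTG-inducible tac promoter with a plasmid-borne lacI repressor gene, and the 5X series places a Factor Xa protease recognition site between GST and the cloning sites, so the GST moiety can be removed after purification.

The insert is human PA1 (gene symbol PAGR1, also known as C16orf53 or GAS), recorded as roughly 1.6 kb and cloned between the BamHI and XhoI sites, both of which remain intact. The backbone supplies GST at the N terminus, and the insert carries its own N-terminal Flag epitope, so the expected product is a GST-Flag-PA1 fusion. GST allows affinity capture on glutathione resin, while the Flag tag provides an independent handle for detection or immunoprecipitation with anti-Flag antibodies.

The associated publication concerns the association of PTIP with MLL3- and MLL4-containing histone H3 lysine 4 methyltransferase complexes. The record does not state a specific application, but a construct of this design suits producing recombinant PA1 for purification, GST pull-down and other in vitro protein interaction assays.
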