>Addgene plasmid #15560 | pGEX-5X1 Flag PA1 | addgene partial sequence | sequence record 22036 | 15560 with pGEX5'
TGATCGAAGGTCGTGGGATCCTGGCCACCATGGACTACAAGGACGACGATGACAAGATGTCCCTTGCTCG
GGGCCATGGAGACACTGCGGCCAGTACGGCGGCGCCTCTGTCTGAAGAAGGGGAAGTGACCTCCGGCCTC
CAGGCTCTGGCCGTGGAGGATACCGGAGGCCCCTCTGCCTCGGCCGGTAAGGCCGAGGACGAGGGGGAAG
GAGGCCGAGAGGAGACCGAGCGTGAGGGGTCCGGGGGCGAGGAGGCGCAGGGAGAAGTCCCCAGCGCTGG
GGGAGAAGAGCCTGCCGAGGAGGACTCCGAGGACTGGTGCGTGCCCTGCAGCGACGAGGAGGTGGAGCTG
CCTGCGGATGGGCAGCCCTGGATGCCCCCGCCCTCCGAAATCCAGCGGCTCTATGAACTGCTGGCTGCCC
ACGGTACTCTGGAGCTGCAAGCCGAGATCCTGCCCCGCCGGCCTCCCACGCCGGAGGCCCAGAGCGAAGA
GGAGAGATCCGATGAGGAGCCGGAGGCCAAAGAAGAGGAAGAGGAAAAACCACACATGCCCACGGAATTT
GATTTTGATGATGAACCAGTGACACCAAAGGACTCCCTGA
